>Addgene plasmid #52362 | pNTK human MBD3 PGK-Neo-pA flox | depositor full sequence | sequence record 81249 | pNTK human MBD3 PGK-Neo-pA flox sequence 7484 bps
CGGACCGTAGAGTCGAGCAGTGTGGTTTTCAAGAGGAAGCAAAAAGCCTCTCCACCCAGGCCTGGAATGT
TTCCACCCAATGTCGAGCAGTGTGGTTTTGCAAGAGGAAGCAAAAAGCCTCTCCACCCAGGCCTGGAATG
TTTCCACCCAATGTCGAGCAAACCCCGCCCAGCGTCTTGTCATTGGCGAATTGGAACACGCAGATGCAGT
CGGGGCGGCGCGGTCCCAGGTCCACTTCGCATATTAAGGTGACGCGTGTGGCCTCGAACACCGAGCGACC
CTGCAGCGACCCGCTTAACAGCGTCAACAGCGTGCCGCACATCTTGGTGGCGTGAAACTCCCGCACCTCT
TCGGCCAGCGCCTTGTAGAAGCGCGTATGGCTTCGTACCCCGGCCATCAGCACGCGTCTGCGTTCGACCA
GGCTGCGCGTTCTCGCGGCCATAGCAACCGACGTACGGCGTTGCGCCCTCGCCGGCAGCAAGAAGCCACG
GAAGTCCGCCCGGAGCAGAAAATGCCCACGCTACTGCGGGTTTATATAGACGGTCCCCACGGGATGGGGA
AAACCACCACCACGCAACTGCTGGTGGCCCTGGGTTCGCGCGACGATATCGTCTACGTACCCGAGCCGAT
GACTTACTGGCGGGTGCTGGGGGCTTCCGAGACAATCGCGAACATCTACACCACACAACACCGCCTTGAC
CAGGGTGAGATATCGGCCGGGGACGCGGCGGTGGTAATGACAAGCGCCCAGATAACAATGGGCATGCCTT
ATACCGTGACCGACGCCGTTCTGGCTCCTCATATCGGGGGGGAGGCTGGGAGCTCACATGCCCCGCCCCC
GGCCCTCACCCTCATCTTCGACCGCCATCCCATCGCCGCCCTCCTGTGCTACCCGGCCGCGCGATACCTT
ATGGGCAGCATGACCCCCCAGGCCGTGCTGGCGTTCGTGGCCCTCATCCCGCCGACCTTGCCCGGCACAA
ACATCGTGTTGGGGGCCCTTCCGGAGGACAGACACATCGACCGCCTGGCCAAACGCCAGCGCCCCGGCGA
GCGGCTTGACCTGGCTATGCTGACCGCGATTCGCCGCGTTTACGGGCTGCTTGCCAATACGGTGCGGTAT
CTGCAGGGCGGCGGGTCGTGGCGGGAGGATTGGGGACAGCTTTCGGGGACGGCCGTGCCGCCCCAGGGTG
CCGAGCCCCAGAGCAACGCGGGCCCACGACCCCATATCGGGGACACGTTATTTACCCTGTTTCGGGCCCC
CGAGTTGCTGGCCCCCAACGGCGACCTGTACAACGTGTTTGCCTGGGCCTTGGACGTCTTGGCCAAACGC
CTCCGTCCCATGCACGTCTTTATCCTGGATTACGACCAATCGCCCGCCGGCTGCCGGGACGCCCTGCTGC
AACTTACCTCCGGGATGATCCAGACCCACGTCACCACCCCAGGCTCCATACCGACGATCTGCGACCTGGC
GCGCACGTTTGCACGGGAGATGGGGGAGGCTAACTGAAACACGGAAGGAGACAATACCGGAAGGAACCCG
CGCTATGTCGGCAATAAAAAGACAGAATAAAACGCACGGGTGTTGGGTCGTTTGTTCATAAACGCGGGGT
TCGGTCCCAGGGCTGGCACTCTGTCGATACCCCACCGAGACCCCATTGGGGCCAATACGCCCGCGTTTCT
TCCTTTTCCCCACCCCACCCCCCAAGTTCGGGTGAAGGCCCAGGGCTCGCAGCCAACGTCGGGCGGCAGG
CCTGCCATAGCCACGGGCCCCGTGGGTTAGGGACGGGGTCCCCCATGGGGAATGGTTTATGGTTCGTGGG
GGTTATTATTTTGGGCGTTGCGTGGGGTCAGTCCACGACTGGACTGAGCAGACAGACCCATGGTTTTTGG
ATGGCCTGGGCATGGACCGCATGTACTGGCGCGACACGAACACCGGGCGTCTGTGGCTGCCAAACACCCC
CGACCCCCAAAAACCACCGCGCGGATTTCTGGCGCCGCCGGACCAACTAAACCTGACTACGGACCGGTAA
AACGACGGCCAGTGTTAACACAACCCGGCCGGGAAGGCTGGGGTCGCTGTGCGTTGAGCTCACCTGGCGC
GGCTGGTCCACCGCCTTCTGCGGGTCGCTCTTGACCTTGTTGCTGGGGTGGTTGGTAATCTTGGTCACCG
GCTGCTTGAAGATGGACGCCGTCTGGCGCACGGGCAGCGCCGTGTTCAGGTCGGGCTTGCCCTGCGGGAG
GAAGGATATGCAGTCCGGCCTGGGGGCGCCCCGGCGGCGCGGAGCCTCAGGGGGTGCGGGGCCCGGGTGA
CCCCCTGCTTTGCCGGCGCCCCTCGTGTCCCCCGCGCCCGCCAGGACCCCCACGGTCCGGGGAGGCCGCT
CCCGCAGGGTCGGTCCGGCCGGCTCTGGAACGCCCGCCGCGGGCCGCGTCCTCGCCATGCGCCTTGCGCT
CTGCACCCTGTGGCCTGCGCCTTCCGCTCTGTGCCCTCCGCCCGCTGTGACCTCCTGCGCTCAGGACGCC
GGGCTGTGTCGCCTGCAGCTCACGTCATGGCCGCGTCCCCGCCTAGAACGCCCCGCGAGATCTATAACTT
CGTATAGCATACATTATACGAAGTTATAAGCTTCCGACGTCACCTGCGTGACGCCACCACTCACCTTGAC
CTGGTTGGAGGAGTCGTAGCGCACGCGCTGGCGGCTCTTGTTCATCTTGCTCATCAGCATCTTGCCCGTG
CGGAAGTCGAAGGTGCTCAGGTCCATGGAGCCGCCCAGGTAGCGCGCCAGCTGCGGCTTGCTGCGGAACT
TCTTCCCGCTCGGGCTGCGGGGAGGCGGGACGGTCGGCGCCCCGGGCGGACCCCAGACCCCAAACCCAGG
CCTCGGCCGCAGACCCAAACCCAGTCCCAGCCCCAGCTTCAGGTCGCGACCCCAGCCCCAGACCCCAACA
CGGCCCTGACCCCAAACCCAGGCAGGCCCTGGCCCCAGCCCCAGACCCCAACCCTGGCGTGACCCCAGAC
CTTCATCCCAAAGCTTTCTAGGGTACCGAAGTTCCTATTCTCTAGAAAGTATAGGAACTTCCTCGAGGGG
CGCGCCCCCAGCTGGTTCTTTCCGCCTCAGAAGCCATAGAGCCCACCGCATCCCCAGCATGCCTGCTATT
GTCTTCCCAATCCTCCCCCTTGCTGTCCTGCCCCACCCCACCCCCCAGAATAGAATGACACCTACTCAGA
CAATGCGATGCAATTTCCTCATTTTATTAGGAAAGGACAGTGGGAGTGGCACCTTCCAGGGTCAAGGAAG
GCACGGGGGAGGGGCAAACAACAGATGGCTGGCAACTAGAAGGCACAGTCGAGGCTGATCAGCGAGCTCT
AGAGAATTGATCCCCTCAGAAGAACTCGTCAAGAAGGCGATAGAAGGCGATGCGCTGCGAATCGGGAGCG
GCGATACCGTAAAGCACGAGGAAGCGGTCAGCCCATTCGCCGCCAAGCTCTTCAGCAATATCACGGGTAG
CCAACGCTATGTCCTGATAGCGATCCGCCACACCCAGCCGGCCACAGTCGATGAATCCAGAAAAGCGGCC
ATTTTCCACCATGATATTCGGCAAGCAGGCATCGCCATGGGTCACGACGAGATCCTCGCCGTCGGGCATG
CGCGCCTTGAGCCTGGCGAACAGTTCGGCTGGCGCGAGCCCCTGATGCTCTTCGTCCAGATCATCCTGAT
TGACAAGACCGGCTTCCATCCGAGTACGTGCTCGCTCGATGCGATGTTTCGCTTGGTGGTCGAATGGGCA
GGTAGCCGGATCAAGCGTATGCAGCCGCCGCATTGCATCAGCCATGATGGATACTTTCTCGGCAGGAGCA
AGGTGAGATGACAGGAGATCCTGCCCCGGCACTTCGCCCAATAGCAGCCAGTCCCTTCCCGCTTCAGTGA
CAACGTCGAGCACAGCTGCGCAAGGAACGCCCGTCGTGGCCAGCCACGATAGCCGCGCTGCCTCGTCCTG
CAGTTCATTCAGGGCACCGGACAGGTCGGTCTTGACAAAAAGAACCGGGCGCCCCTGCGCTGACAGCCGG
AACACGGCGGCATCAGAGCAGCCGATTGTCTGTTGTGCCCAGTCATAGCCGAATAGCCTCTCCACCCAAG
CGGCCGGAGAACCTGCGTGCAATCCATCTTGTTCAATGGCCGATCCCATATTGGCTGCAGGTCGAAAGGC
CCGGAGATGAGGAAGAGGAGAACAGCGCGGCAGACGTGCGCTTTTGAAGCGTGCAGAATGCCGGGCTTCC
GGAGGACCTTCGGGCGCCCGCCCCGCCCCTGAGCCCGCCCCTGAGCCCGCCCCCGGACCCACCCCTTCCC
AGCCTCTGAGCCCAGAAAGCGAAGGAGCCAAAGCTGCTATTGGCCGCTGCCCCAAAGGCCTACCCGCTTC
CATTGCTCAGCGGTGCTGTCCATCTGCACGAGACTAGTGAGACGTGCTACTTCCATTTGTCACGTCCTGC
ACGACGCGAGCTGCGGGGCGGGGGGGAACTTCCTGACTAGGGGAGGAGTAGAAGGTGGCGCGAAGGGGCC
ACCAAAGAACGGAGCCGGTTGGCGCCTACCGGTGGATGTGGAATGTGTGCGAGGCCAGAGGCCACTTGTG
TAGCGCCAAGTGCCCAGCGGGGCTGCTAAAGCGCATGCTCCAGACTGCCTTGGGAAAAGCGCCTCCCCTA
CCCGGTAGGGCGCGCCGGGATCCGAAGTTCCTATTCTCTAGAAAGTATAGGAACTTCATCGATCCTAGAA
TTCATAACTTCGTATAGCATACATTATACGAAGTTATCCGCGGCTAGACCCGGGGGGGTCGACCTAGACC
CGGGGGGGTCGAGACCCCAGCACCCCACAACTGGCCCCTAGATCTGGGCGCCAGCCAGACCCAGAGCACT
GGCCCCGATCCTCACACCCTGGCCCTAGCCCCAGCCTCCACATCGGATCCTTGCTCCAGACCCCCAACCC
CGGTCCCCTCTGAATCCTCCCCACCGTAGGCCCTGGCAGCGTCAGGCACAGCAGACGCTGAGTTCGGGTA
CAAACGCTACTACCTACAGGGCTTTGGGCCCCGGCTCTGGGAGGATGGCTCACATGTCCAGAACATTCCA
GACATGGAATTTAGGTCACATTCTTGAGAAAAGACCCCACGGAGAACAGGTATGTGAGGGACAGCCCTAA
AAGCAATCTTCTTCCACCTTGGGGTTACAGCAGCAGGGCCAGACTGGGAAGGGGTCTCGTTCTAAGATCT
GGGGCCAGGCCCTAACAGCTGCTTGGGCATAACCCGACTGGAGAGCTCGCAACAAGGCAGCCAGGTAAAC
ACAGACCTGCTCTCAGACACGGGGCTCTGCTCTCAGCCTGCCATGGACAAGCGCCGGCAACTCATCCTCT
CCAGGACATAAGGACACCCACCAATGGGTTGCCCTGTGTGTCACATGAGGTCACACTACAGGATGACAAG
CACCCAACCCAACACACCGTCATCATGGTTGGGATGTAAGATGGAACAGCCATGTTGGAAAAGCCTGACA
GCTCTTCACTGAGTTTCCAGATGACCCGGCCACGCCACTCTTAGGTATCTGCCCGAAAAATGAGCACGCA
TCCACACCATCACTTCTACACGGATGTCCCCAGGAGCCAGAAGGTGGAAGCAGCCGTCGACGCGGCCGCC
ATGGTCATAGCTGTTTGACGTCAGGTGGCACTTTTCGGGGAAATGTGCGCGGAACCCCTATTTGTTTATT
TTTCTAAATACATTCAAATATGTATCCGCTCACGAGACAATAACCCTGATAAATGCTTCAATAATATTGA
AAAAGGAAGAGTATGAGTATTCAACATTTCCGTGTCGCCCTTATTCCCTTTTTTGCGGCATTTTGCCTTC
CTGTTTTTGCTCACCCAGAAACGCTGGTGAAAGTAAAAGATGCTGAAGATCAGTTGGGTGCACGAGTGGG
TTACATCGAACTGGATCTCAACAGCGGTAAGATCCTTGAGAGTTTTCGCCCCGAAGAACGTTTTCCAATG
ATGAGCACTTTTAAAGTTCTGCTATGTGGCGCGGTATTATCCCGTATTGACGCCGGGCAAGAGCAACTCG
GTCGCCGCATACACTATTCTCAGAATGACTTGGTTGAGTACTCACCAGTCACAGAAAAGCATCTTACGGA
TGGCATGACAGTAAGAGAATTATGCAGTGCTGCCATAACCATGAGTGATAACACTGCGGCCAACTTACTT
CTGACAACGATCGGAGGACCGAAGGAGCTAACCGCTTTTTTGCACAACATGGGGGATCATGTAACTCGCC
TTGATCGTTGGGAACCGGAGCTGAATGAAGCCATACCAAACGACGAGCGTGACACCACGATGCCTGTAGC
AATGGCAACAACGTTGCGCAAACTATTAACTGGCGAACTACTTACTCTAGCTTCCCGGCAACAATTAATA
GACTGGATGGAGGCGGATAAAGTTGCAGGACCACTTCTGCGCTCGGCCCTTCCGGCTGGCTGGTTTATTG
CTGATAAATCTGGAGCCGGTGAGCGTGGGTCTCGCGGTATCATTGCAGCACTGGGGCCAGATGGTAAGCC
CTCCCGTATCGTAGTTATCTACACGACGGGGAGTCAGGCAACTATGGATGAACGAAATAGACAGATCGCT
GAGATAGGTGCCTCACTGATTAAGCATTGGTAACTGTCAGACCAAGTTTACTCATATATACTTTAGATTG
ATTTAAAACTTCATTTTTAATTTAAAAGGATCTAGGTGAAGATCCTTTTTGATAATCTCATGACCAAAAT
CCCTTAACGTGAGTTTTCGTTCCACTGAGCGTCAGACCCCGTAGAAAAGATCAAAGGATCTTCTTGAGAT
CCTTTTTTTCTGCGCGTAATCTGCTGCTTGCAAACAAAAAAACCACCGCTACCAGCGGTGGTTTGTTTGC
CGGATCAAGAGCTACCAACTCTTTTTCCGAAGGTAACTGGCTTCAGCAGAGCGCAGATACCAAATACTGT
CCTTCTAGTGTAGCCGTAGTTAGGCCACCACTTCAAGAACTCTGTAGCACCGCCTACATACCTCGCTCTG
CTAATCCTGTTACCAGTGGCTGCTGCCAGTGGCGATAAGTCGTGTCTTACCGGGTTGGACTCAAGACGAT
AGTTACCGGATAAGGCGCAGCGGTCGGGCTGAACGGGGGGTTCGTGCACACAGCCCAGCTTGGAGCGAAC
GACCTACACCGAACTGAGATACCTACAGCGTGAGCATTGAGAAAGCGCCACGCTTCCCGAAGGGAGAAAG
GCGGACAGGTATCCGGTAAGCGGCAGGGTCGGAACAGGAGAGCGCACGAGGGAGCTTCCAGGGGGAAACG
CCTGGTATCTTTATAGTCCTGTCGGGTTTCGCCACCTCTGACTTGAGCGTCGATTTTTGTGATGCTCGTC
AGGGGGGCGGAGCCTATGGAAAAACGCCAGCAACGCGGCCTTTTTACGGTTCCTGGCCTTTTGC
Features (pLannotate 1.2.2; 18 found; start..end, strand, type, name):
    236..298     +  promoter       Mini-TK promoter: minimal herpes simplex virus (HSV) thymidine kinase promoter
    321..359     +  5'UTR          HSV TK 5'-UTR: 5' untranslated region from the herpes simplex virus thymidine kinase gene
    377..1507    +  CDS            HSV TK: herpes simplex virus thymidine kinase confers sensitivity to nucleoside analogs such as acyclovir or ganciclovir
   1549..1597    +  polyA_signal   HSV TK poly(A) signal: herpes simplex virus thymidine kinase polyadenylation signal (Cole and Stacy, 1985)
   1688..1704    -  polyA_signal   bGH poly(A) signal (fragment): bovine growth hormone polyadenylation signal
   1797..2021    +  CDS            gH (fragment): GH_HHV11 - Experimental evidence at protein level: Swiss-Prot protein existence level 1. The heterodimer glycoprotein H-glycoprotein L is required for the fusion of viral and plasma membranes leading to virus entry into the host cell. Following initial binding to host receptor, membrane fusion is mediated by the fusion machinery composed of gB and the heterodimer gH/gL. May also be involved in the fusion between the virion envelope and the outer nuclear membrane during virion morphogenesis. From Human herpesvirus 1 (strain 17) (HHV-1) (Human herpes simplex virus 1).
   2027..2044    -  CDS            lacZα (fragment): LacZα fragment of β-galactosidase; lacZ fragment
   2584..2617    +  protein_bind   loxP: Cre-mediated recombination occurs in the 8-bp core sequence (GCATACAT). Cre recombinase
   3038..3071    +  protein_bind   FRT (minimal): supports FLP-mediated excision but not integration (Turan and Bode, 2011) FLP recombinase from the Saccharomyces cerevisiae 2μ plasmid
   3089..3110    -  promoter       SV40 promoter (fragment): SV40 enhancer and early promoter
   3114..3338    -  polyA_signal   bGH poly(A) signal: bovine growth hormone polyadenylation signal
   3376..4179    -  CDS            NeoR/KanR: aminoglycoside phosphotransferase from Tn5; aph(3')-II (or nptII); confers resistance to neomycin, kanamycin, and G418 (Geneticin®)
   4193..4693    -  promoter       PGK promoter: mouse phosphoglycerate kinase 1 promoter
   4714..4747    +  protein_bind   FRT (minimal): supports FLP-mediated excision but not integration (Turan and Bode, 2011) FLP recombinase from the Saccharomyces cerevisiae 2μ plasmid
   4764..4797    +  protein_bind   loxP: Cre-mediated recombination occurs in the 8-bp core sequence (GCATACAT). Cre recombinase
   5718..5822    +  promoter       AmpR promoter: bla
   5823..6683    +  CDS            AmpR: β-lactamase; bla; confers resistance to ampicillin, carbenicillin, and related antibiotics
   6854..7442    +  rep_origin     ori: high-copy-number ColE1/pMB1/pBR322/pUC origin of replication
