[The description below was written by a language model from this plasmid's Addgene catalogue record and pLannotate feature annotations shown in this document.]
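Description:
pNTK human MBD3 PGK-Neo-pA flox is a gene-targeting vector built on the pNTK backbone for modifying the human MBD3 locus by homologous recombination, producing a conditional (floxed) knockout allele. According to the record it also yields hypomorphic alleles. It is maintained in E. coli as a high-copy plasmid through a ColE1/pUC-type origin, with ampicillin resistance supplied by the bla gene and its own promoter.

The targeting cassette follows a positive/negative selection design. Positive selection comes from a neomycin phosphotransferase gene driven by the mouse PGK promoter and terminated by a bovine growth hormone polyadenylation signal, which allows G418 selection of cells that have integrated the construct. This cassette lies in reverse orientation and is bracketed by two minimal FRT sites, so FLP recombinase can remove it after targeting. Two loxP sites in the same orientation enclose the FRT-flanked marker plus roughly 400 bp of unannotated sequence between the first loxP and the first FRT. This segment is presumably the MBD3 genomic portion intended for Cre-mediated deletion, although the feature table does not annotate it. The unannotated stretches on either side of the loxP sites likely serve as the MBD3 homology arms. The record does not state which exons or regions are included, and the arms appear fairly short given the 7.5 kb total size.

Outside this region sits a herpes simplex virus thymidine kinase gene with its own minimal promoter, 5' UTR and poly(A) signal. It permits counter-selection with nucleoside analogues such as ganciclovir against random integrants that retain the backbone. The depositor notes several sequence mismatches between its sequence and the repository's quality-control sequencing, and states that they do not affect function.
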