Addgene plasmid #52362: pNTK human MBD3 PGK-Neo-pA flox
Purpose: Targeting vector for Human MBD3 conditional knockout. Also creates hypomorphic alleles.
Depositing lab: Jacob Hanna. Depositing organization: Weizmann Institute of Science. Publication: Deterministic direct reprogramming of somatic cells to pluripotency. Rais Y, Zviran A, Geula S, Gafni O, Chomsky E, Viukov S, Mansour AA, Caspi I, Krupalnik V, Zerbib M, Maza I, Mor N, Baran D, Weinberger L, Jaitin DA, Lara-Astiaso D, Blecher-Gonen R, Shipony Z, Mukamel Z, Hagai T, Gilad S, Amann-Zalcenstein D, Tanay A, Amit I, Novershtern N, Hanna JH. Nature. 2013 Oct 3;502(7469):65-70. doi: 10.1038/nature12587. Epub 2013 Sep 18. PubMed 24048479.
Backbone
  Vector backbone: pNTK
  Vector type: Targeting
  Selectable markers: Neomycin (select with G418)
Growth in bacteria
  Bacterial resistance: Ampicillin, 100 μg/mL
  Growth temperature: 37°C
  Growth strain: Top10
  Copy number: High Copy
Gene/Insert
  Gene/Insert name: MBD3
  Species: H. sapiens (human)
  Entrez Gene: MBD3
Terms and licenses: Academic/Nonprofit Terms; Industry Terms: Not Available to Industry
Depositor comments: Please note that there are several mismatches in between Addgene's quality control and the depositor's sequence. The mismatches do NOT affect plasmid function.
How to cite: pNTK human MBD3 PGK-Neo-pA flox was a gift from Jacob Hanna (Addgene plasmid # 52362 ; http://n2t.net/addgene:52362 ; RRID:Addgene_52362)
