>Addgene plasmid #52362 | pNTK human MBD3 PGK-Neo-pA flox | addgene partial sequence | sequence record 84463 | Neo-F 5'-CGTTGGCTACCCGTGATATT-3'
CTGACCGCTTCCTCGTGCTTTACGGTATCGCCGCTCCCGATTCGCAGCGCATCGCCTTCTATCGCCTTCT
TGACGAGTTCTTCTGAGGGGATCAATTCTCTAGAGCTCGCTGATCAGCCTCGACTGTGCCTTCTAGTTGC
CAGCCATCTGTTGTTTGCCCCTCCCCCGTGCCTTCCTTGACCCTGGAAGGTGCCACTCCCACTGTCCTTT
CCTAATAAAATGAGGAAATTGCATCGCATTGTCTGAGTAGGTGTCATTCTATTCTGGGGGGTGGGGTGGG
GCAGGACAGCAAGGGGGAGGATTGGGAAGACAATAGCAGGCATGCTGGGGATGCGGTGGGCTCTATGGCT
TCTGAGGCGGAAAGAACCAGCTGGGGGCGCGCCCCTCGAGGAAGTTCCTATACTTTCTAGAGAATAGGAA
CTTCGGTACCCTAGAAAGCTTTGGGATGAAGGTCTGGGGTCACGCCAGGGTTGGGGTCTGGGGCTGGGGC
CAGGGCCTGCCTGGGTTTGGGGTCAGGGCCGTGTTGGGGTCTGGGGCTGGGGTCGCGACCTGAAGCTGGG
GCTGGGACTGGGTTTGGGTCTGCGGCCGAGGCCTGGGTTTGGGGTCTGGGGTCCGCCCGGGGCGCCGACC
GTCCCGCCTCCCCGCAGCCCGAGCGGGAAGAAGTTCCGCAGCATGCCGCAGCTGGCGCGCTACCTGGGCG
GTTCCATGGACCTGAGCACCTTCGACTTCCGCACGGGCAAGATGCTGATGAGCAAGATGAACAAGAGCCG
CCAGCGCGTGCGCTACGACTCCTCCAACCA
