>Addgene plasmid #52362 | pNTK human MBD3 PGK-Neo-pA flox | addgene partial sequence | sequence record 89471 | M13-F20 5'-TGTAAAACGACGGCCAGT-3'
GCTGGGGTCGCTGTGCGTTGAGCTCACCTGGCGCGGCTGGTCCACCACCTTCTGCGGGTCGCTCTTGACC
TTGTTGTTGGGGTGGTTGGTAATCTTGGTCACCGGCTGCTTGAAGATGGACGCCGTCTGGCGCACGGGCA
GCGCCGTGTTCAGGTCGGGCTTGCCCTGCGGGAGGAAGGATATGCAGTCCGGCCTGGGGGCGCCCCGGCG
GCGCGGAGCCTCAGGGGGTGCGGGGCCCGGGTGACCCCCTGCTTTGCCGGCGCCCCTCGTGTCCCCCGCG
CCCGCCAGGACCCCCACGGTCCGGGGAGGCCGCTCCCGCAGGGTCGGTCCGGCCGGCTCTGGAACGCCCG
CCGCGGGCCGCGTCCTCGCCATGCGCCTTGCGCTCTGCACCCTGTGGCCTGCGCCTTCCGCTCTGCGTCC
TCCGCCCGCTGTGACCTCCTGCGCTCAGGACGCCGGGCTGTGTCGCCTGCAGCTCACGTCATGGCCGCGT
CCCCGCCTAGAACGCCCCGCGAGATCTATAACTTCGTATAGCATACATTATACGAAGTTATAAGCTTCCG
ACGTCACCTGCGTGACGCCACCACTCACCTTGACCTGGTTGGAGGAGTCGTAGCGCACGCGCTGGCGGCT
CTTGTTCATCTTGCTCATCAGCATCTTGCCCGTGCGGAAGTCGAAGGTGCTCAGGTCCATGGAACCGCCC
AGGTAGCGCGCCAGCTGCGGCATGCTGCGGAACTTCTTCCCGCTC
