>Addgene plasmid #52362 | pNTK human MBD3 PGK-Neo-pA flox | addgene partial sequence | sequence record 89473 | Neo-R 5'-GCCCAGTCATAGCCGAATAG-3'
ACTGCGTGCAATCCATCTTGTTCAATGGCCGATCCCATATTGGCTGCAGGTCGAAAGGCCCGGAGATGAG
GAAGAGGAGAACAGCGCGGCAGACGTGCGCTTTTGAAGCGTGCAGAATGCCGGGCCTCCGGAGGACCTTC
GGGCGCCCGCCCCGCCCCTGAGCCCGCCCCTGAGCCCGCCCCCGGACCCACCCCTTCCCAGCCTCTGAGC
CCAGAAAGCGAAGGAGCAAAGCTGCTATTGGCCGCTGCCCCAAAGGCCTACCCGCTTCCATTGCTCAGCG
GTGCTGTCCATCTGCACGAGACTAGTGAGACGTGCTACTTCCATTTGTCACGTCCTGCACGACGCGAGCT
GCGGGGCGGGGGGGAACTTCCTGACTAGGGGAGGAGTAGAAGGTGGCGCGAAGGGGCCACCAAAGAACGG
AGCCGGTTGGCGCCTACCGGTGGATGTGGAATGTGTGCGAGGCCAGAGGCCACTTGTGTAGCGCCAAGTG
CCCAGCGGGGCTGCTAAAGCGCATGCTCCAGACTGCCTTGGGAAAAGCGCCTCCCCTACCCGGTAGGGCG
CGCCGGGATCCGAAGTTCCTATTCTCTAGAAAGTATAGGAACTTCATCGATCCTAGAATTCATAACTTCG
TATAGCATACATTATACGAAGTTATCCGCGGCTAGACCCGGGGGGGTCGACGACCCCAGCACCCCACAAC
TGGCCCCTAGATCTGGGCGCCAGCCAGACCCAGAGCACTGGCCCCGATCCTCACACCCTGGCCCTAGCCC
CAGCCTCCACATCGGATCCTTGCTCCAGACCCCCAACCCCGGTCCCCTCTGAATCCTCCC
